Addgene plasmid #73952: pcDNA3-Myc-ASC
Purpose: Express c-Myc-tagged human ASC in mammalian cells
Depositing lab: Christian Stehlik. Depositing organization: Northwestern University. Publication: Activation of inflammasomes requires intracellular redistribution of the apoptotic speck-like protein containing a caspase recruitment domain. Bryan NB, Dorfleutner A, Rojanasakul Y, Stehlik C. J Immunol. 2009 Mar 1;182(5):3173-82. doi: 10.4049/jimmunol.0802367. PubMed 19234215.
Backbone
  Vector backbone: pcDNA3
  Backbone size w/o insert (bp): 5459
  Total vector size (bp): 6100
  Modifications to backbone: A c-myc tag and a modified MCS were inserted as indicated in the attached plasmid map.
  Vector type: Mammalian Expression
  Selectable markers: Neomycin (select with G418)
Growth in bacteria
  Bacterial resistance: Ampicillin, 100 μg/mL
  Growth temperature: 37°C
  Growth strain: DH5alpha
  Copy number: High Copy
Gene/Insert
  Gene/Insert name: PYD and CARD domain containing, PYCARD (alt names: ASC; TMS-1)
  Species: H. sapiens (human)
  Insert size (bp): 636
  GenBank ID: NM_013258.4
  Entrez Gene: PYCARD (a.k.a. ASC, CARD5, TMS, TMS-1, TMS1)
  Promoter: CMV
  Tag / fusion protein: c-myc (N terminal on backbone)
  Cloning method: Restriction Enzyme; 5′ cloning site EcoRI (not destroyed); 3′ cloning site XhoI (not destroyed)
  Sequencing primers: 5′ T7 promoter (TAATACGACTCACTATAGGG); 3′ SP6 promoter (ATTTAGGTGACACTATAG)
Terms and licenses: Academic/Nonprofit Terms; Industry Terms: Not Available to Industry
How to cite: pcDNA3-Myc-ASC was a gift from Christian Stehlik (Addgene plasmid # 73952 ; http://n2t.net/addgene:73952 ; RRID:Addgene_73952)
