[The description below was written by a language model from this plasmid's Addgene catalogue record and pLannotate feature annotations shown in this document.]
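Description:
pcDNA3-Myc-ASC is a mammalian expression plasmid built on a pcDNA3 backbone that was modified to carry a c-Myc epitope tag and an altered multiple cloning site. It is propagated in E. coli from a high-copy ColE1/pUC-type origin under ampicillin selection (AmpR with its own bla promoter). It also contains an f1 origin, which allows single-stranded DNA production. For selection in mammalian cells, an SV40 enhancer/early promoter drives the neomycin phosphotransferase gene, followed by an SV40 polyadenylation signal. This cassette allows G418 selection of stable transfectants.

The payload is the human PYCARD coding sequence, also known as ASC or TMS-1. ASC is the PYD- and CARD-containing adaptor protein that assembles into specks during inflammasome activation. The insert was cloned between EcoRI and XhoI sites, both of which are retained, so that it lies in frame downstream of the backbone-encoded N-terminal Myc tag. The annotation software labels the tag as a fragment of a 3xMyc element, and its short length fits the single c-Myc epitope described in the catalogue entry. Transcription is driven by the CMV immediate-early enhancer and promoter and terminated by the bovine growth hormone polyadenylation signal. T7 and SP6 promoters flank the insert and serve as sequencing primer sites; the T7 promoter could also support in vitro transcription of the sense strand. Other short annotated fragments (HIV-1 LTR, ble, lacI, lac promoter/operator, bom) appear to be backbone remnants or partial sequence matches rather than functional parts.

The assembled sequence is 6,056 nt, slightly shorter than the roughly 6,100 bp listed in the catalogue. The plasmid is intended for transient or stable expression of Myc-tagged ASC in mammalian cells, where the epitope allows the protein to be detected, localised or immunoprecipitated, for example in studies of inflammasome signalling.
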