Features (pLannotate 1.2.2; 22 found; start..end, strand, type, name):
     36..80      -  misc_feature   bom (fragment): basis of mobility region from pBR322
    235..614     +  enhancer       CMV enhancer: human cytomegalovirus immediate early enhancer
    615..818     +  promoter       CMV promoter: human cytomegalovirus (CMV) immediate early promoter
    814..847     +  LTR            5' LTR (truncated) (fragment): truncated 5' long terminal repeat (LTR) from HIV-1
    863..881     +  promoter       T7 promoter: promoter for bacteriophage T7 RNA polymerase
    912..938     +  CDS            3xMyc (fragment): 3 tandem Myc epitope tags
    969..1553    +  CDS            PYCARD (sequence withheld): ASC_HUMAN - Also known as ASC, CARD5, TMS1 From Homo sapiens (Human).
   1608..1626    -  promoter       SP6 promoter: promoter for bacteriophage SP6 RNA polymerase
   1652..1876    +  polyA_signal   bGH poly(A) signal: bovine growth hormone polyadenylation signal
   1880..1901    +  promoter       SV40 promoter (fragment): SV40 enhancer and early promoter
   1922..2350    +  rep_origin     f1 ori (sequence partly withheld): f1 bacteriophage origin of replication; arrow indicates direction of (+) strand synthesis
   2364..2694    +  promoter       SV40 promoter: SV40 enhancer and early promoter
   2761..3552    +  CDS            neo: KKA2_KLEPN - Also known as kan, nptII. Experimental evidence at protein level: Swiss-Prot protein existence level 1. Resistance to kanamycin, neomycin, paromomycin, ribostamycin, butirosin and gentamicin B. From Klebsiella pneumoniae.
   3576..3734    +  CDS            ble (fragment): BLE_KLEPN - Experimental evidence at protein level: Swiss-Prot protein existence level 1. Binding protein with a strong affinity to the bleomycin family of antibiotics. Binds to CL990; an antimitotic-antibiotic compound. From Klebsiella pneumoniae.
   3729..3850    +  polyA_signal   SV40 poly(A) signal: SV40 polyadenylation signal
   3923..3939    -  protein_bind   lac operator: The lac repressor binds to the lac operator to inhibit transcription in E. coli. This inhibition can be relieved by adding lactose or isopropyl-β-D-thiogalactopyranoside (IPTG). lac repressor encoded by lacI
   3947..3977    -  promoter       lac promoter: promoter for the E. coli lac operon
   3992..4013    -  protein_bind   CAP binding site: CAP binding activates transcription in the presence of cAMP. E. coli catabolite activator protein
   4026..4118    -  CDS            lacI (fragment): lac repressor; lacI; The lac repressor binds to the lac operator to inhibit transcription in E. coli. This inhibition can be relieved by adding lactose or isopropyl-β-D-thiogalactopyranoside (IPTG).
   4301..4889    -  rep_origin     ori: high-copy-number ColE1/pMB1/pBR322/pUC origin of replication
   5060..5920    -  CDS            AmpR: β-lactamase; bla; confers resistance to ampicillin, carbenicillin, and related antibiotics
   5921..6025    -  promoter       AmpR promoter: bla
>Addgene plasmid #73952 | pcDNA3-Myc-ASC | addgene full sequence | sequence record 141771 | Addgene assembled full plasmid sequence
GACGGATCGGGAGATCTCCCGATCCCCTATGGTCGACTCTCAGTACAATCTGCTCTGATGCCGCATAGTT
AAGCCAGTATCTGCTCCCTGCTTGTGTGTTGGAGGTCGCTGAGTAGTGCGCGAGCAAAATTTAAGCTACA
ACAAGGCAAGGCTTGACCGACAATTGCATGAAGAATCTGCTTAGGGTTAGGCGTTTTGCGCTGCTTCGCG
ATGTACGGGCCAGATATACGCGTTGACATTGATTATTGACTAGTTATTAATAGTAATCAATTACGGGGTC
ATTAGTTCATAGCCCATATATGGAGTTCCGCGTTACATAACTTACGGTAAATGGCCCGCCTGGCTGACCG
CCCAACGACCCCCGCCCATTGACGTCAATAATGACGTATGTTCCCATAGTAACGCCAATAGGGACTTTCC
ATTGACGTCAATGGGTGGACTATTTACGGTAAACTGCCCACTTGGCAGTACATCAAGTGTATCATATGCC
AAGTACGCCCCCTATTGACGTCAATGACGGTAAATGGCCCGCCTGGCATTATGCCCAGTACATGACCTTA
TGGGACTTTCCTACTTGGCAGTACATCTACGTATTAGTCATCGCTATTACCATGGTGATGCGGTTTTGGC
AGTACATCAATGGGCGTGGATAGCGGTTTGACTCACGGGGATTTCCAAGTCTCCACCCCATTGACGTCAA
TGGGAGTTTGTTTTGGCACCAAAATCAACGGGACTTTCCAAAATGTCGTAACAACTCCGCCCCATTGACG
CAAATGGGCGGTAGGCGTGTACGGTGGGAGGTCTATATAAGCAGAGCTCTCTGGCTAACTAGAGAACCCA
CTGCTTACTGGCTTATCGAAATTAATACGACTCACTATAGGGAGACCCAAGCTTCGATCGTCGACATGGA
ACAGAAACTCATCTCTGAAGAGGATCTGTCTAGAGGATCCGAATTCGATCCTGGAGCC
[585 nt withheld, positions 969-1553]
TGAGGCTCCTTCCCAGCAACACTCCGGCTCGAGCATGCATCTAGAGGGCCCTATTCTATAGTGTCACCTA
AATGCTAGAGCTCGCTGATCAGCCTCGACTGTGCCTTCTAGTTGCCAGCCATCTGTTGTTTGCCCCTCCC
CCGTGCCTTCCTTGACCCTGGAAGGTGCCACTCCCACTGTCCTTTCCTAATAAAATGAGGAAATTGCATC
GCATTGTCTGAGTAGGTGTCATTCTATTCTGGGGGGTGGGGTGGGGCAGGACAGCAAGGGGGAGGATTGG
GAAGACAATAGCAGGCATGCTGGGGATGCGGTGGGCTCTATGGCTTCTGAGGCGGAAAGAACCAGCTGGG
GCTCTAGGGGGTATCCCC
[124 nt withheld, positions 1922-2045]
C
[32 nt withheld, positions 2047-2078]
CA
[57 nt withheld, positions 2081-2137]
A
[49 nt withheld, positions 2139-2187]
CCTTTGACGTTGGAGTCCACGTTCTTT
[37 nt withheld, positions 2215-2251]
ACCCTATCTCGGTCTATTCTTTTGATTTATAAGGGATTTTGGGGATTTCGGCCTATTGGTTAAAAAATGA
GCTGATTTAACAAAAATTTAACGCGAATTAATTCTGTGGAATGTGTGTCAGTTAGGGTGTGGAAAGTCCC
CAGGCTCCCCAGGCAGGCAGAAGTATGCAAAGCATGCATCTCAATTAGTCAGCAACCAGGTGTGGAAAGT
CCCCAGGCTCCCCAGCAGGCAGAAGTATGCAAAGCATGCATCTCAATTAGTCAGCAACCATAGTCCCGCC
CCTAACTCCGCCCATCCCGCCCCTAACTCCGCCCAGTTCCGCCCATTCTCCGCCCCATGGCTGACTAATT
TTTTTTATTTATGCAGAGGCCGAGGCCGCCTCTGCCTCTGAGCTATTCCAGAAGTAGTGAGGAGGCTTTT
TTGGAGGCCTAGGCTTTTGCAAAAAGCTCCCGGGAGCTTGTATATCCATTTTCGGATCTGATCAAGAGAC
AGGATGAGGATCGTTTCGCATGATTGAACAAGATGGATTGCACGCAGGTTCTCCGGCCGCTTGGGTGGAG
AGGCTATTCGGCTATGACTGGGCACAACAGACAATCGGCTGCTCTGATGCCGCCGTGTTCCGGCTGTCAG
CGCAGGGGCGCCCGGTTCTTTTTGTCAAGACCGACCTGTCCGGTGCCCTGAATGAACTGCAGGACGAGGC
AGCGCGGCTATCGTGGCTGGCCACGACGGGCGTTCCTTGCGCAGCTGTGCTCGACGTTGTCACTGAAGCG
GGAAGGGACTGGCTGCTATTGGGCGAAGTGCCGGGGCAGGATCTCCTGTCATCTCACCTTGCTCCTGCCG
AGAAAGTATCCATCATGGCTGATGCAATGCGGCGGCTGCATACGCTTGATCCGGCTACCTGCCCATTCGA
CCACCAAGCGAAACATCGCATCGAGCGAGCACGTACTCGGATGGAAGCCGGTCTTGTCGATCAGGATGAT
CTGGACGAAGAGCATCAGGGGCTCGCGCCAGCCGAACTGTTCGCCAGGCTCAAGGCGCGCATGCCCGACG
GCGAGGATCTCGTCGTGACCCATGGCGATGCCTGCTTGCCGAATATCATGGTGGAAAATGGCCGCTTTTC
TGGATTCATCGACTGTGGCCGGCTGGGTGTGGCGGACCGCTATCAGGACATAGCGTTGGCTACCCGTGAT
ATTGCTGAAGAGCTTGGCGGCGAATGGGCTGACCGCTTCCTCGTGCTTTACGGTATCGCCGCTCCCGATT
CGCAGCGCATCGCCTTCTATCGCCTTCTTGACGAGTTCTTCTGAGCGGGACTCTGGGGTTCGAAATGACC
GACCAAGCGACGCCCAACCTGCCATCACGAGATTTCGATTCCACCGCCGCCTTCTATGAAAGGTTGGGCT
TCGGAATCGTTTTCCGGGACGCCGGCTGGATGATCCTCCAGCGCGGGGATCTCATGCTGGAGTTCTTCGC
CCACCCCAACTTGTTTATTGCAGCTTATAATGGTTACAAATAAAGCAATAGCATCACAAATTTCACAAAT
AAAGCATTTTTTTCACTGCATTCTAGTTGTGGTTTGTCCAAACTCATCAATGTATCTTATCATGTCTGTA
TACCGTCGACCTCTAGCTAGAGCTTGGCGTAATCATGGTCATAGCTGTTTCCTGTGTGAAATTGTTATCC
GCTCACAATTCCACACAACATACGAGCCGGAAGCATAAAGTGTAAAGCCTGGGGTGCCTAATGAGTGAGC
TAACTCACATTAATTGCGTTGCGCTCACTGCCCGCTTTCCAGTCGGGAAACCTGTCGTGCCAGCTGCATT
AATGAATCGGCCAACGCGCGGGGAGAGGCGGTTTGCGTATTGGGCGCTCTTCCGCTTCCTCGCTCACTGA
CTCGCTGCGCTCGGTCGTTCGGCTGCGGCGAGCGGTATCAGCTCACTCAAAGGCGGTAATACGGTTATCC
ACAGAATCAGGGGATAACGCAGGAAAGAACATGTGAGCAAAAGGCCAGCAAAAGGCCAGGAACCGTAAAA
AGGCCGCGTTGCTGGCGTTTTTCCATAGGCTCCGCCCCCCTGACGAGCATCACAAAAATCGACGCTCAAG
TCAGAGGTGGCGAAACCCGACAGGACTATAAAGATACCAGGCGTTTCCCCCTGGAAGCTCCCTCGTGCGC
TCTCCTGTTCCGACCCTGCCGCTTACCGGATACCTGTCCGCCTTTCTCCCTTCGGGAAGCGTGGCGCTTT
CTCAATGCTCACGCTGTAGGTATCTCAGTTCGGTGTAGGTCGTTCGCTCCAAGCTGGGCTGTGTGCACGA
ACCCCCCGTTCAGCCCGACCGCTGCGCCTTATCCGGTAACTATCGTCTTGAGTCCAACCCGGTAAGACAC
GACTTATCGCCACTGGCAGCAGCCACTGGTAACAGGATTAGCAGAGCGAGGTATGTAGGCGGTGCTACAG
AGTTCTTGAAGTGGTGGCCTAACTACGGCTACACTAGAAGGACAGTATTTGGTATCTGCGCTCTGCTGAA
GCCAGTTACCTTCGGAAAAAGAGTTGGTAGCTCTTGATCCGGCAAACAAACCACCGCTGGTAGCGGTGGT
TTTTTTGTTTGCAAGCAGCAGATTACGCGCAGAAAAAAAGGATCTCAAGAAGATCCTTTGATCTTTTCTA
CGGGGTCTGACGCTCAGTGGAACGAAAACTCACGTTAAGGGATTTTGGTCATGAGATTATCAAAAAGGAT
CTTCACCTAGATCCTTTTAAATTAAAAATGAAGTTTTAAATCAATCTAAAGTATATATGAGTAAACTTGG
TCTGACAGTTACCAATGCTTAATCAGTGAGGCACCTATCTCAGCGATCTGTCTATTTCGTTCATCCATAG
TTGCCTGACTCCCCGTCGTGTAGATAACTACGATACGGGAGGGCTTACCATCTGGCCCCAGTGCTGCAAT
GATACCGCGAGACCCACGCTCACCGGCTCCAGATTTATCAGCAATAAACCAGCCAGCCGGAAGGGCCGAG
CGCAGAAGTGGTCCTGCAACTTTATCCGCCTCCATCCAGTCTATTAATTGTTGCCGGGAAGCTAGAGTAA
GTAGTTCGCCAGTTAATAGTTTGCGCAACGTTGTTGCCATTGCTACAGGCATCGTGGTGTCACGCTCGTC
GTTTGGTATGGCTTCATTCAGCTCCGGTTCCCAACGATCAAGGCGAGTTACATGATCCCCCATGTTGTGC
AAAAAAGCGGTTAGCTCCTTCGGTCCTCCGATCGTTGTCAGAAGTAAGTTGGCCGCAGTGTTATCACTCA
TGGTTATGGCAGCACTGCATAATTCTCTTACTGTCATGCCATCCGTAAGATGCTTTTCTGTGACTGGTGA
GTACTCAACCAAGTCATTCTGAGAATAGTGTATGCGGCGACCGAGTTGCTCTTGCCCGGCGTCAATACGG
GATAATACCGCGCCACATAGCAGAACTTTAAAAGTGCTCATCATTGGAAAACGTTCTTCGGGGCGAAAAC
TCTCAAGGATCTTACCGCTGTTGAGATCCAGTTCGATGTAACCCACTCGTGCACCCAACTGATCTTCAGC
ATCTTTTACTTTCACCAGCGTTTCTGGGTGAGCAAAAACAGGAAGGCAAAATGCCGCAAAAAAGGGAATA
AGGGCGACACGGAAATGTTGAATACTCATACTCTTCCTTTTTCAATATTATTGAAGCATTTATCAGGGTT
ATTGTCTCATGAGCGGATACATATTTGAATGTATTTAGAAAAATAAACAAATAGGGGTTCCGCGCACATT
TCCCCGAAAAGTGCCACCTGACGTC
