>Addgene plasmid #73952 | pcDNA3-Myc-ASC | depositor partial sequence | sequence record 137411 | plasmid
GACGGATCGGGAGATCTCCCGATCCCCTATGGTCGACTCTCAGTACAATCTGCTCTGATGCCGCATAGTT
AAGCCAGTATCTGCTCCCTGCTTGTGTGTTGGAGGTCGCTGAGTAGTGCGCGAGCAAAATTTAAGCTACA
ACAAGGCAAGGCTTGACCGACAATTGCATGAAGAATCTGCTTAGGGTTAGGCGTTTTGCGCTGCTTCGCG
ATGTACGGGCCAGATATACGCGTTGACATTGATTATTGACTAGTTATTAATAGTAATCAATTACGGGGTC
ATTAGTTCATAGCCCATATATGGAGTTCCGCGTTACATAACTTACGGTAAATGGCCCGCCTGGCTGACCG
CCCAACGACCCCCGCCCATTGACGTCAATAATGACGTATGTTCCCATAGTAACGCCAATAGGGACTTTCC
ATTGACGTCAATGGGTGGACTATTTACGGTAAACTGCCCACTTGGCAGTACATCAAGTGTATCATATGCC
AAGTACGCCCCCTATTGACGTCAATGACGGTAAATGGCCCGCCTGGCATTATGCCCAGTACATGACCTTA
TGGGACTTTCCTACTTGGCAGTACATCTACGTATTAGTCATCGCTATTACCATGGTGATGCGGTTTTGGC
AGTACATCAATGGGCGTGGATAGCGGTTTGACTCACGGGGATTTCCAAGTCTCCACCCCATTGACGTCAA
TGGGAGTTTGTTTTGGCACCAAAATCAACGGGACTTTCCAAAATGTCGTAACAACTCCGCCCCATTGACG
CAAATGGGCGGTAGGCGTGTACGGTGGGAGGTCTATATAAGCAGAGCTCTCTGGCTAACTAGAGAACCCA
CTGCTTACTGGCTTATCGAAATTAATACGACTCACTATAGGGAGACCCAAGCTTCGATCGTCGACATGGA
ACAGAAACTGATCTCTGAAGAGGATCTGTCTAGAGGATCCGAATTCTGCAGATATCCATCACACTGGCGG
CCGCTCGAGCATGCATCTAGAGGGCCCTATTCTATAGTGTCACCTAAATGCTAGAGCTCGCTGATCAGCC
TCGACTGTGCCTTCTAGTTGCCAGCCATCTGTTGTTTGCCCCTCCCCCGTGCCTTCCTTGACCCTGGAAG
GTGCCACTCCCACTGTCCTTTCCTAATAAAATGAGGAAATTGCATCGCATTGTCTGAGTAGGTGTCATTC
TATTCTGGGGGGTGGGGTGGGGCAGGACAGCAAGGGGGAGGATTGGGAAGACAATAGCAGGCATGCTGGG
GATGCGGTGGGCTCTATGGCTTCTGAGGCGGAAAGAACCAGCTGGGGCTCTAGGGGGTATCCCC
[124 nt withheld, positions 1325-1448]
C
[32 nt withheld, positions 1450-1481]
CA
[57 nt withheld, positions 1484-1540]
A
[49 nt withheld, positions 1542-1590]
CCTTTGACGTTGGAGTCCACGTTCTTT
[37 nt withheld, positions 1618-1654]
ACCCTATCTCGGTCTATTCTTTTGATTTATAAGGGATTTTGGGGATTTCGGCCTATTGGTTAAAAAATGA
GCTGATTTAACAAAAATTTAACGCGAATTAATTCTGTGGAATGTGTGTCAGTTAGGGTGTGGAAAGTCCC
CAGGCTCCCCAGGCAGGCAGAAGTATGCAAAGCATGCATCTCAATTAGTCAGCAACCAGGTGTGGAAAGT
CCCCAGGCTCCCCAGCAGGCAGAAGTATGCAAAGCATGCATCTCAATTAGTCAGCAACCATAGTCCCGCC
CCTAACTCCGCCCATCCCGCCCCTAACTCCGCCCAGTTCCGCCCATTCTCCGCCCCATGGCTGACTAATT
TTTTTTATTTATGCAGAGGCCGAGGCCGCCTCTGCCTCTGAGCTATTCCAGAAGTAGTGAGGAGGCTTTT
TTGGAGGCCTAGGCTTTTGCAAAAAGCTCCCGGGAGCTTGTATATCCATTTTCGGATCTGATCAAGAGAC
AGGATGAGGATCGTTTCGCATGATTGAACAAGATGGATTGCACGCAGGTTCTCCGGCCGCTTGGGTGGAG
AGGCTATTCGGCTATGACTGGGCACAACAGACAATCGGCTGCTCTGATGCCGCCGTGTTCCGGCTGTCAG
CGCAGGGGCGCCCGGTTCTTTTTGTCAAGACCGACCTGTCCGGTGCCCTGAATGAACTGCAGGACGAGGC
AGCGCGGCTATCGTGGCTGGCCACGACGGGCGTTCCTTGCGCAGCTGTGCTCGACGTTGTCACTGAAGCG
GGAAGGGACTGGCTGCTATTGGGCGAAGTGCCGGGGCAGGATCTCCTGTCATCTCACCTTGCTCCTGCCG
AGAAAGTATCCATCATGGCTGATGCAATGCGGCGGCTGCATACGCTTGATCCGGCTACCTGCCCATTCGA
CCACCAAGCGAAACATCGCATCGAGCGAGCACGTACTCGGATGGAAGCCGGTCTTGTCGATCAGGATGAT
CTGGACGAAGAGCATCAGGGGCTCGCGCCAGCCGAACTGTTCGCCAGGCTCAAGGCGCGCATGCCCGACG
GCGAGGATCTCGTCGTGACCCATGGCGATGCCTGCTTGCCGAATATCATGGTGGAAAATGGCCGCTTTTC
TGGATTCATCGACTGTGGCCGGCTGGGTGTGGCGGACCGCTATCAGGACATAGCGTTGGCTACCCGTGAT
ATTGCTGAAGAGCTTGGCGGCGAATGGGCTGACCGCTTCCTCGTGCTTTACGGTATCGCCGCTCCCGATT
CGCAGCGCATCGCCTTCTATCGCCTTCTTGACGAGTTCTTCTGAGCGGGACTCTGGGGTTCGAAATGACC
GACCAAGCGACGCCCAACCTGCCATCACGAGATTTCGATTCCACCGCCGCCTTCTATGAAAGGTTGGGCT
TCGGAATCGTTTTCCGGGACGCCGGCTGGATGATCCTCCAGCGCGGGGATCTCATGCTGGAGTTCTTCGC
CCACCCCAACTTGTTTATTGCAGCTTATAATGGTTACAAATAAAGCAATAGCATCACAAATTTCACAAAT
AAAGCATTTTTTTCACTGCATTCTAGTTGTGGTTTGTCCAAACTCATCAATGTATCTTATCATGTCTGTA
TACCGTCGACCTCTAGCTAGAGCTTGGCGTAATCATGGTCATAGCTGTTTCCTGTGTGAAATTGTTATCC
GCTCACAATTCCACACAACATACGAGCCGGAAGCATAAAGTGTAAAGCCTGGGGTGCCTAATGAGTGAGC
TAACTCACATTAATTGCGTTGCGCTCACTGCCCGCTTTCCAGTCGGGAAACCTGTCGTGCCAGCTGCATT
AATGAATCGGCCAACGCGCGGGGAGAGGCGGTTTGCGTATTGGGCGCTCTTCCGCTTCCTCGCTCACTGA
CTCGCTGCGCTCGGTCGTTCGGCTGCGGCGAGCGGTATCAGCTCACTCAAAGGCGGTAATACGGTTATCC
ACAGAATCAGGGGATAACGCAGGAAAGAACATGTGAGCAAAAGGCCAGCAAAAGGCCAGGAACCGTAAAA
AGGCCGCGTTGCTGGCGTTTTTCCATAGGCTCCGCCCCCCTGACGAGCATCACAAAAATCGACGCTCAAG
TCAGAGGTGGCGAAACCCGACAGGACTATAAAGATACCAGGCGTTTCCCCCTGGAAGCTCCCTCGTGCGC
TCTCCTGTTCCGACCCTGCCGCTTACCGGATACCTGTCCGCCTTTCTCCCTTCGGGAAGCGTGGCGCTTT
CTCAATGCTCACGCTGTAGGTATCTCAGTTCGGTGTAGGTCGTTCGCTCCAAGCTGGGCTGTGTGCACGA
ACCCCCCGTTCAGCCCGACCGCTGCGCCTTATCCGGTAACTATCGTCTTGAGTCCAACCCGGTAAGACAC
GACTTATCGCCACTGGCAGCAGCCACTGGTAACAGGATTAGCAGAGCGAGGTATGTAGGCGGTGCTACAG
AGTTCTTGAAGTGGTGGCCTAACTACGGCTACACTAGAAGGACAGTATTTGGTATCTGCGCTCTGCTGAA
GCCAGTTACCTTCGGAAAAAGAGTTGGTAGCTCTTGATCCGGCAAACAAACCACCGCTGGTAGCGGTGGT
TTTTTTGTTTGCAAGCAGCAGATTACGCGCAGAAAAAAAGGATCTCAAGAAGATCCTTTGATCTTTTCTA
CGGGGTCTGACGCTCAGTGGAACGAAAACTCACGTTAAGGGATTTTGGTCATGAGATTATCAAAAAGGAT
CTTCACCTAGATCCTTTTAAATTAAAAATGAAGTTTTAAATCAATCTAAAGTATATATGAGTAAACTTGG
TCTGACAGTTACCAATGCTTAATCAGTGAGGCACCTATCTCAGCGATCTGTCTATTTCGTTCATCCATAG
TTGCCTGACTCCCCGTCGTGTAGATAACTACGATACGGGAGGGCTTACCATCTGGCCCCAGTGCTGCAAT
GATACCGCGAGACCCACGCTCACCGGCTCCAGATTTATCAGCAATAAACCAGCCAGCCGGAAGGGCCGAG
CGCAGAAGTGGTCCTGCAACTTTATCCGCCTCCATCCAGTCTATTAATTGTTGCCGGGAAGCTAGAGTAA
GTAGTTCGCCAGTTAATAGTTTGCGCAACGTTGTTGCCATTGCTACAGGCATCGTGGTGTCACGCTCGTC
GTTTGGTATGGCTTCATTCAGCTCCGGTTCCCAACGATCAAGGCGAGTTACATGATCCCCCATGTTGTGC
AAAAAAGCGGTTAGCTCCTTCGGTCCTCCGATCGTTGTCAGAAGTAAGTTGGCCGCAGTGTTATCACTCA
TGGTTATGGCAGCACTGCATAATTCTCTTACTGTCATGCCATCCGTAAGATGCTTTTCTGTGACTGGTGA
GTACTCAACCAAGTCATTCTGAGAATAGTGTATGCGGCGACCGAGTTGCTCTTGCCCGGCGTCAATACGG
GATAATACCGCGCCACATAGCAGAACTTTAAAAGTGCTCATCATTGGAAAACGTTCTTCGGGGCGAAAAC
TCTCAAGGATCTTACCGCTGTTGAGATCCAGTTCGATGTAACCCACTCGTGCACCCAACTGATCTTCAGC
ATCTTTTACTTTCACCAGCGTTTCTGGGTGAGCAAAAACAGGAAGGCAAAATGCCGCAAAAAAGGGAATA
AGGGCGACACGGAAATGTTGAATACTCATACTCTTCCTTTTTCAATATTATTGAAGCATTTATCAGGGTT
ATTGTCTCATGAGCGGATACATATTTGAATGTATTTAGAAAAATAAACAAATAGGGGTTCCGCGCACATT
TCCCCGAAAAGTGCCACCTGACGTC
