>Addgene plasmid #73952 | pcDNA3-Myc-ASC | depositor partial sequence | sequence record 137412 | insert
GAATTCGATCCTGGAGCC
[585 nt withheld, positions 19-603]
TGAGGCTCCTTCCCAGCAACACTCCGGCTCGAG
