>Addgene plasmid #73952 | pcDNA3-Myc-ASC | addgene partial sequence | sequence record 141770 | CMV-F 5'-CGCAAATGGGCGGTAGGCGTG-3'
CTATATAAGCAGAGCTCTCTGGCTAACTAGAGAACCCACTGCTTACTGGCTTATCGAAATTAATACGACT
CACTATAGGGAGACCCAAGCTTCGATCGTCGACATGGAACAGAAACTCATCTCTGAAGAGGATCTGTCTA
GAGGATCCGAATTCGATCCTGGAGCC
[585 nt withheld, positions 167-751]
TGAGGCTCCTTCCCAGCAACACTCCGGCTCGAGCATGCATCTAGAGGGCCCTATTCTATAGTGTCACCTA
AATGCTAGAGCTCGCTGATCAGCCTCGACTGTGCCTTCTAGTTGCCAGCCATCTGTTGTT
