>Addgene plasmid #73952 | pcDNA3-Myc-ASC | addgene partial sequence | sequence record 141867 | SV40pro-F2 5'-CCCCATGGCTGACTAATTTTT-3'
AGGCCGAGGCCGCCTCTGCCTCTGAGCTATTCCAGAAGTAGTGAGGAGGCTTTTTTGGAGGCCTAGGCTT
TTGCAAAAAGCTCCCGGGAGCTTGTATATCCATTTTCGGATCTGATCAAGAGACAGGATGAGGATCGTTT
CGCATGATTGAACAAGATGGATTGCACGCAGGTTCTCCGGCCGCTTGGGTGGAGAGGCTATTCGGCTATG
ACTGGGCACAACAGACAATCGGCTGCTCTGATGCCGCCGTGTTCCGGCTGTCAGCGCAGGGGCGCCCGGT
TCTTTTTGTCAAGACCGACCTGTCCGGTGCCCTGAATGAACTGCAGGACGAGGCAGCGCGGCTATCGTGG
CTGGCCACGACGGGCGTTCCTTGCGCAGCTGTGCTCGACGTTGTCACTGAAGCGGGAAGGGACTGGCTGC
TATTGGGCGAAGTGCCGGGGCAGGATCTCCTGTCATCTCACCTTGCTCCTGCCGAGAAAGTATCCATCAT
GGCTGATGCAATGCGGCGGCTGCATACGCTTGATCCGGCTACCTGCCCATTCGACCACCAAGCGAAACAT
CGCATCGAGCGAGCACGTACTCGGATGGAAGCCGGTCTTGTCGATCAGGATGATCTGGACGAAGAGCATC
AGGGGCTCGCGCCAGCCGAACTGTTCGCCAGGCTCAAGGCGCGCATGCCCGACGGCGAGGATCTCGTCGT
GACCCATGGCGATGCCTGCTTGCCGAATATCATGGTGGAAAATGGCCGCTTTTCTGGATTCATCGACTGT
GGCCGGCTGGGTGTGGCGGACCGCTATCAGGACATAGCGTTGGCTACCCGTGATATTGCTGAAGAGCTTG
GCGGCGAATGGGCTGACCGCTTCCTCGTGCTTTACGGTATCGCCGCTCC
